>Addgene plasmid #205398 | pICH41276(3Uter)-tAT3G07160 | addgene full sequence | sequence record 404842 | Addgene NGS Result
CTTGAAGCTAGACAGGCTTATCTTGGACAAGAAGAAGATCGCTTGGCCTCGCGCGCAGATCAGTTGGAAG
AATTTGTCCATTACGTAAAAGGCGAGATCACCAAGGTAGTCGGCAAATAACTGTCAGACCAAGTTTACTC
ATATATACTTTAGATTGATTTAAAACTTCATTTTTAATTTAAAAGGATCTAGGTGAAGATCCTTTTTGAT
AATCTCATGACCAAAATCCCTTAACGTGAGTTTTCGTTCCACTGAGCGTCAGACCCCGTAGAAAAGATCA
AAGGATCTTCTTGAGATCCTTTTTTTCTGCGCGTAATCTGCTGCTTGCAAACAAAAAAACCACCGCTACC
AGCGGTGGTTTGTTTGCCGGATCAAGAGCTACCAACTCTTTTTCCGAAGGTAACTGGCTTCAGCAGAGCG
CAGATACCAAATACTGTTCTTCTAGTGTAGCCGTAGTTAGGCCACCACTTCAAGAACTCTGTAGCACCGC
CTACATACCTCGCTCTGCTAATCCTGTTACCAGTGGCTGCTGCCAGTGGCGATAAGTCGTGTCTTACCGG
GTTGGACTCAAGACGATAGTTACCGGATAAGGCGCAGCGGTCGGGCTGAACGGGGGGTTCGTGCACACAG
CCCAGCTTGGAGCGAACGACCTACACCGAACTGAGATACCTACAGCGTGAGCTATGAGAAAGCGCCACGC
TTCCCGAAGGGAGAAAGGCGGACAGGTATCCGGTAAGCGGCAGGGTCGGAACAGGAGAGCGCACGAGGGA
GCTTCCAGGGGGAAACGCCTGGTATCTTTATAGTCCTGTCGGGTTTCGCCACCTCTGACTTGAGCGTCGA
TTTTTGTGATGCTCGTCAGGGGGGCGGAGCCTATGGAAAAACGCCAGCAACGCGGCCTTTTTACGGTTCC
TGGCCTTTTGCTGGCCTTTTGCTCACATGTTCTTTCCTGCGTTATCCCCTGATTCTGTGGATAACCGTAT
TACCGCCTTTGAGTGAGCTGATACCGCTCGCCGCAGCCGAACGACCGAGCGCAGCGAGTCAGTGAGCGAG
GAAGCGGAAGAGCGCCCAATACGCAAACCGCCTCTCCCCGCGCGTTGGCCGATTCATTAATCACTCTGTG
GTCTCAGCTTACTTTTGGAAGCTGTTATGTTTATGTTTTTCATACATTTATTTGTGTTTAGTTTTCCGAG
TGTAGCAGTAGTAAATGATGGGAGCCTCTCTGTAGCTTTAGGCATTTTAAGACTTCTGTAACATTTGTCC
CCAAAAAAGAAAAGACTTTTGTAAAACATAACCTAGAATCTTTAAGATATTACGTAGAAATGCCTTTGGA
AAGAAAGCGATTCAAGGAACAAAGATTAATTTATTCATTAACGGTAAAAGAATAAACCTAATTACTGGAT
CCAGTCATTAACGCGCATGTTATGTTTGTCGTTGTTGACGAATCCGTGATTTGGATCCTTTGAATGTTTT
TGGAAGTATTAGTGGTTAGGGATCAAATAAAGCCCAATTATTCGACAGGCCCATCTAACAAAATTGGGGA
CCTAATTCCACGCTTGAGACCACGAAGTGGCTCTTCAGTGGACGAAAGGGCCTCGTGATACGCCTATTTT
TATAGGTTAATGTCATGATAATAATGGTTTCTTAGACGTCAGGTGGCACTTTTCGGGGAAATGTGCGCGG
AACCCCTATTTGTTTATTTTTCTAAATACATTCAAATATGTATCCGCTCATGAGACAATAACCCTGATAA
ATGCTTCAATAATATTGAAAAAGGAAGAGTATGCGCTCACGCAACTGGTCCAGAACCTTGACCGAACGCA
GCGGTGGTAACGGCGCAGTGGCGGTTTTCATGGCTTGTTATGACTGTTTTTTTTTGGGGTACAGTCTATG
CCTCGGGCATCCAAGCAGCAAGCGCGTTACGCCGTGGGTCGATGTTTGATGTTATGGAGCAGCAACGATG
TTACGCAGCAGGGCAGTCGCCCTAAAACAAAGTTAAACATCATGAGGGAAGCGGTGATCGCCGAAGTATC
GACTCAACTATCAGAGGTAGTTGGCGTCATCGAGCGCCATCTCGAACCGACGTTGCTGGCCGTACATTTG
TACGGCTCCGCAGTGGATGGCGGCCTGAAGCCACACAGCGATATTGATTTGCTGGTTACGGTGACCGTAA
GGCTTGATGAAACAACGCGGCGAGCTTTGATCAACGACCTTTTGGAAACTTCGGCTTCCCCTGGAGAGAG
CGAGATTCTCCGCGCTGTAGAAGTCACCATTGTTGTGCACGACGACATCATTCCGTGGCGTTATCCAGCT
AAGCGCGAACTGCAATTTGGAGAATGGCAGCGCAATGACATTCTTGCAGGTATCTTCGAGCCAGCCACGA
TCGACATTGATCTGGCTATCTTGCTGACAAAAGCAAGAGAACATAGCGTTGCCTTGGTAGGTCCAGCGGC
GGAGGAACTCTTTGATCCGGTTCCTGAACAGGATCTATTTGAGGCGCTAAATGAAACCTTAACGCTATGG
AACTCGCCGCCCGACTGGGCTGGCGATGAGCGAAATGTAGTGCTTACGTTGTCCCGCATTTGGTACAGCG
CAGTAACCGGCAAAATCGCGCCGAAGGATGTCGCTGCCGACTGGGCAATGGAGCGCCTGCCGGCCCAGTA
TCAGCCCGTCATA
Features (pLannotate 1.2.2; 6 found; start..end, strand, type, name):
    291..879     +  rep_origin     ori: high-copy-number ColE1/pMB1/pBR322/pUC origin of replication
   1062..1111    +  CDS            lacI (fragment): lac repressor; lacI; The lac repressor binds to the lac operator to inhibit transcription in E. coli. This inhibition can be relieved by adding lactose or isopropyl-β-D-thiogalactopyranoside (IPTG).
   1676..1780    +  promoter       AmpR promoter: bla
   1771..1851    -  CDS            int (fragment): INT2_ECOLX - Protein inferred from homology: Swiss-Prot protein existence level 3. Putative integrase believed to be involved in the insertion of antibiotic resistance genes into plasmids and transposons. From Escherichia coli.
   1939..1995    +  CDS            GmR (fragment): gentamycin acetyltransferase; aacC1; confers resistance to gentamycin
   2002..117     +  CDS            aadA (across the origin): S3AD_ECOLX - Experimental evidence at protein level: Swiss-Prot protein existence level 1. Mediates bacterial resistance to the antibiotics streptomycin and spectinomycin. From Escherichia coli.
