[The description below was written by a language model from this plasmid's Addgene catalogue record and pLannotate feature annotations shown in this document.]
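Description:
pICH41276(3Uter)-tAT3G07160 is a small (about 2.7 kb) Level 0 part plasmid for the MoClo (Modular Cloning) Golden Gate assembly system, built on the pICH41276 acceptor backbone that is designated for 3′UTR-plus-terminator modules. It is a purely bacterial cloning vector. It replicates in E. coli from a high-copy ColE1/pUC-type origin and is selected with spectinomycin through an aadA gene, which in the sequenced record spans the numbering origin and sits downstream of an AmpR (bla) promoter. The short lacI, integrase and gentamicin acetyltransferase hits in the automated annotation are only fragments. They are most plausibly remnants of the backbone's lacZα screening region and of the integron context from which the aadA cassette derives, and they are not functional genes.

The payload is a 420 bp insert, tAT3G07160, which the record describes as the 3′ untranslated region and transcription terminator of the Arabidopsis thaliana locus AT3G07160. The feature table does not annotate this insert, and the flanking cloning sites are not recorded. By position, it would lie in the unannotated stretch between the origin-side lacI fragment and the resistance cassette. As a Level 0 module it carries no promoter or coding sequence of its own. In standard MoClo practice, such parts are released by a type IIS restriction enzyme with defined overhangs and joined in order with promoter, 5′UTR and coding sequence parts to form a Level 1 transcription unit. The plasmid was deposited with work on identifying and engineering constitutive and repressible plant promoters, where it would serve as a terminator for assembling plant expression cassettes.
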