Addgene plasmid #205398: pICH41276(3Uter)-tAT3G07160
Purpose: MoClo lvl0 3'UTR+Terminator part
Depositing lab: Jennifer Nemhauser. Depositing organization: University of Washington. Publication: Building a pipeline to identify and engineer constitutive and repressible promoters. Yang EJY, Nemhauser JL. Quant Plant Biol. 2023 Oct 19;4:e12. doi: 10.1017/qpb.2023.10. eCollection 2023. PubMed 37901686.
Backbone
  Vector backbone: pICH41276
  Backbone manufacturer: Sylvestre Marillonnet Lab
  Vector type: Synthetic Biology
Growth in bacteria
  Bacterial resistance: Spectinomycin, 50 μg/mL
  Growth temperature: 37°C
  Growth strain: DH5alpha
  Copy number: High Copy
Gene/Insert
  Gene/Insert name: tAT3G07160
  Species: A. thaliana (mustard weed)
  Insert size (bp): 420
  Cloning method: Restriction Enzyme; 5′ cloning site unknown (unknown if destroyed)
Terms and licenses: Academic/Nonprofit Terms; Industry Terms: Not Available to Industry
How to cite: pICH41276(3Uter)-tAT3G07160 was a gift from Jennifer Nemhauser (Addgene plasmid # 205398 ; http://n2t.net/addgene:205398 ; RRID:Addgene_205398)
